>Addgene plasmid #133598 | pMM729 | depositor full sequence | sequence record 256687 | pMM729 sequence 5904 bps
TCGGTCTCATATGGAACGTGTGAGAATGATTAATGTGCAAAGGCTGTTAGAAGCCGCAGAGTTTTTAGAA
AGAAGAGAAAGAGAATGCGAACACGGGTATGCCAGTTCTTTCCCTAGCATGCCCTCTCCCAGAGGCATGG
ACAAGAAGTATTCTATCGGACTGGCCATCGGGACTAATAGCGTCGGGTGGGCCGTGATCACTGACGAGTA
CAAGGTGCCCTCTAAGAAGTTCAAGGTGCTCGGGAACACCGACCGGCATTCCATCAAGAAAAATCTGATC
GGAGCTCTCCTCTTTGATTCAGGGGAGACCGCTGAAGCAACCCGCCTCAAGCGGACTGCTAGACGGCGGT
ACACCAGGAGGAAGAACCGGATTTGTTACCTTCAAGAGATATTCTCCAACGAAATGGCAAAGGTCGACGA
CAGCTTCTTCCATAGGCTGGAAGAATCATTCCTCGTGGAAGAGGATAAGAAGCATGAACGGCATCCCATC
TTCGGTAATATCGTCGACGAGGTGGCCTATCACGAGAAATACCCAACCATCTACCATCTTCGCAAAAAGC
TGGTGGACTCAACCGACAAGGCAGACCTCCGGCTTATCTACCTGGCCCTGGCCCACATGATCAAGTTCAG
AGGCCACTTCCTGATCGAGGGCGACCTCAATCCTGACAATAGCGATGTGGATAAACTGTTCATCCAGCTG
GTGCAGACTTACAACCAGCTCTTTGAAGAGAACCCCATCAATGCAAGCGGAGTCGATGCCAAGGCCATTC
TGTCAGCCCGGCTGTCAAAGAGCCGCAGACTTGAGAATCTTATCGCTCAGCTGCCGGGTGAAAAGAAAAA
TGGACTGTTCGGGAACCTGATTGCTCTTTCACTTGGGCTGACTCCCAATTTCAAGTCTAATTTCGACCTG
GCAGAGGATGCCAAGCTGCAACTGTCCAAGGACACCTATGATGACGATCTCGACAACCTCCTGGCCCAGA
TCGGTGACCAATACGCCGACCTTTTCCTTGCTGCTAAGAATCTTTCTGACGCCATCCTGCTGTCTGACAT
TCTCCGCGTGAACACTGAAATCACCAAGGCCCCTCTTTCAGCTTCAATGATTAAGCGGTATGATGAGCAC
CACCAGGACCTGACCCTGCTTAAGGCACTCGTCCGGCAGCAGCTTCCGGAGAAGTACAAGGAAATCTTCT
TTGACCAGTCAAAGAATGGATACGCCGGCTACATCGACGGAGGTGCCTCCCAAGAGGAATTTTATAAGTT
TATCAAACCTATCCTTGAGAAGATGGACGGCACCGAAGAGCTCCTCGTGAAACTGAATCGGGAGGATCTG
CTGCGGAAGCAGCGCACTTTCGACAATGGGAGCATTCCCCACCAGATCCATCTTGGGGAGCTTCACGCCA
TCCTTCGGCGCCAAGAGGACTTCTACCCCTTTCTTAAGGACAACAGGGAGAAGATTGAGAAAATTCTCAC
TTTCCGCATCCCCTACTACGTGGGACCCCTCGCCAGAGGAAATAGCCGGTTTGCTTGGATGACCAGAAAG
TCAGAAGAAACTATCACTCCCTGGAACTTCGAAGAGGTGGTGGACAAGGGAGCCAGCGCTCAGTCATTCA
TCGAACGGATGACTAACTTCGATAAGAACCTCCCCAATGAGAAGGTCCTGCCGAAACATTCCCTGCTCTA
CGAGTACTTTACCGTGTACAACGAGCTGACCAAGGTGAAATATGTCACCGAAGGGATGAGGAAGCCCGCA
TTCCTGTCAGGCGAACAAAAGAAGGCAATTGTGGACCTTCTGTTCAAGACCAATAGAAAGGTGACCGTGA
AGCAGCTGAAGGAGGACTATTTCAAGAAAATTGAATGCTTCGACTCTGTGGAGATTAGCGGGGTCGAAGA
TCGGTTCAACGCAAGCCTGGGTACCTACCATGATCTGCTTAAGATCATCAAGGACAAGGATTTTCTGGAC
AATGAGGAGAAAGAGGACATCCTTGAGGACATTGTCCTGACTCTCACTCTGTTCGAGGACCGGGAAATGA
TCGAGGAGAGGCTTAAGACCTACGCCCATCTGTTCGACGATAAAGTGATGAAGCAACTTAAACGGAGAAG
ATATACCGGATGGGGACGCCTTAGCCGCAAACTCATCAACGGAATCCGGGACAAACAGAGCGGAAAGACC
ATTCTTGATTTCCTTAAGAGCGACGGATTCGCTAATCGCAACTTCATGCAACTTATCCATGATGATTCCC
TGACCTTTAAGGAGGACATCCAGAAGGCCCAAGTGTCTGGACAAGGTGACTCACTGCACGAGCATATCGC
AAATCTGGCTGGTTCACCCGCTATTAAGAAGGGTATTCTCCAGACCGTGAAAGTCGTGGACGAGCTGGTC
AAGGTGATGGGTCGCCATAAACCAGAGAACATTGTCATCGAGATGGCCAGGGAAAACCAGACTACCCAGA
AGGGACAGAAGAACAGCAGGGAGCGGATGAAAAGAATTGAGGAAGGGATTAAGGAGCTCGGGTCACAGAT
CCTTAAAGAGCACCCGGTGGAAAACACCCAGCTTCAGAATGAGAAGCTCTATCTGTACTACCTTCAAAAT
GGACGCGATATGTATGTGGACCAAGAGCTTGATATCAACAGGCTCTCAGACTACGACGTGGACGCCATCG
TCCCTCAGAGCTTCCTCAAAGACGACTCAATTGACAATAAGGTGCTGACTCGCTCAGACAAGAACCGGGG
AAAGTCAGATAACGTGCCCTCAGAGGAAGTCGTGAAAAAGATGAAGAACTATTGGCGCCAGCTTCTGAAC
GCAAAGCTGATCACTCAGCGGAAGTTCGACAATCTCACTAAGGCTGAGAGGGGCGGACTGAGCGAACTGG
ACAAAGCAGGATTCATTAAACGGCAACTTGTGGAGACTCGGCAGATTACTAAACATGTAGCCCAAATCCT
TGACTCACGCATGAATACCAAGTACGACGAAAACGACAAACTTATCCGCGAGGTGAAGGTGATTACCCTG
AAGTCCAAGCTGGTCAGCGATTTCAGAAAGGACTTTCAATTCTACAAAGTGCGGGAGATCAATAACTATC
ATCATGCTCATGACGCATATCTGAATGCCGTGGTGGGAACCGCCCTGATCAAGAAGTACCCAAAGCTGGA
AAGCGAGTTCGTGTACGGAGACTACAAGGTCTACGACGTGCGCAAGATGATTGCCAAATCTGAGCAGGAG
ATCGGAAAGGCCACCGCAAAGTACTTCTTCTACAGCAACATCATGAATTTCTTCAAGACCGAAATCACCC
TTGCAAACGGTGAGATCCGGAAGAGGCCGCTCATCGAGACTAATGGGGAGACTGGCGAAATCGTGTGGGA
CAAGGGCAGAGATTTCGCTACCGTGCGCAAAGTGCTTTCTATGCCTCAAGTGAACATCGTGAAGAAAACC
GAGGTGCAAACCGGAGGCTTTTCTAAGGAATCAATCCTCCCCAAGCGCAACTCCGACAAGCTCATTGCAA
GGAAGAAGGATTGGGACCCTAAGAAGTACGGCGGATTCGATTCACCAACTGTGGCTTATTCTGTCCTGGT
CGTGGCTAAGGTGGAAAAAGGAAAGTCTAAGAAGCTCAAGAGCGTGAAGGAACTGCTGGGTATCACCATT
ATGGAGCGCAGCTCCTTCGAGAAGAACCCAATTGACTTTCTCGAAGCCAAAGGTTACAAGGAAGTCAAGA
AGGACCTTATCATCAAGCTCCCAAAGTATAGCCTGTTCGAACTGGAGAATGGGCGGAAGCGGATGCTCGC
CTCCGCTGGCGAACTTCAGAAGGGTAATGAGCTGGCTCTCCCCTCCAAGTACGTGAATTTCCTCTACCTT
GCAAGCCATTACGAGAAGCTGAAGGGGAGCCCCGAGGACAACGAGCAAAAGCAACTGTTTGTGGAGCAGC
ATAAGCATTATCTGGACGAGATCATTGAGCAGATTTCCGAGTTTTCTAAACGCGTCATTCTCGCTGATGC
CAACCTCGATAAAGTCCTTAGCGCATACAATAAGCACAGAGACAAACCAATTCGGGAGCAGGCTGAGAAT
ATCATCCACCTGTTCACCCTCACCAATCTTGGTGCCCCTGCCGCATTCAAGTACTTCGACACCACCATCG
ACCGGAAACGCTATACCTCCACCAAAGAAGTGCTGGACGCCACCCTCATCCACCAGAGCATCACCGGACT
TTACGAAACTCGGATTGACCTCTCACAGCTCGGAGGGGATGAGGGAGCTGGATCCTGAGACCAGACCAAT
AAAAAACGCCCGGCGGCAACCGAGCGTTCTGAACAAATCCAGATGGAGTTCTGAGGTCATTACTGGATCT
ATCAACAGGAGTCCAAGCGAGCTCGATATCAAATTACGCCCCGCCCTGCCACTCATCGCAGTACTGTTGT
AATTCATTAAGCATTCTGCCGACATGGAAGCCATCACAAACGGCATGATGAACCTGAATCGCCAGCGGCA
TCAGCACCTTGTCGCCTTGCGTATAATATTTGCCCATGGTGAAAACGGGGGCGAAGAAGTTGTCCATATT
GGCCACGTTTAAATCAAAACTGGTGAAACTCACCCAGGGATTGGCTGAAACGAAAAACATATTCTCAATA
AACCCTTTAGGGAAATAGGCCAGGTTTTCACCGTAACACGCCACATCTTGCGAATATATGTGTAGAAACT
GCCGGAAATCGTCGTGGTATTCACTCCAGAGCGATGAAAACGTTTCAGTTTGCTCATGGAAAACGGTGTA
ACAAGGGTGAACACTATCCCATATCACCAGCTCACCGTCTTTCATTGCCATACGAAATTCCGGATGAGCA
TTCATCAGGCGGGCAAGAATGTGAATAAAGGCCGGATAAAACTTGTGCTTATTTTTCTTTACGGTCTTTA
AAAAGGCCGTAATATCCAGCTGAACGGTCTGGTTATAGGTACATTGAGCAACTGACTGAAATGCCTCAAA
ATGTTCTTTACGATGCCATTGGGATATATCAACGGTGGTATATCCAGTGATTTTTTTCTCCATTTTAGCT
TCCTTAGCTCCTGAAAATCTCGATAACTCAAAAAATACGCCCGGTAGTGATCTTATTTCATTATGGTGAA
AGTTGGAACCTCTTACGTGCCCGATCAATCATGACCAAAATCCCTTAACGTGAGTTTTCGTTCCACTGAG
CGTCAGACCCCGTAGAAAAGATCAAAGGATCTTCTTGAGATCCTTTTTTTCTGCGCGTAATCTGCTGCTT
GCAAACAAAAAAACCACCGCTACCAGCGGTGGTTTGTTTGCCGGATCAAGAGCTACCAACTCTTTTTCCG
AAGGTAACTGGCTTCAGCAGAGCGCAGATACCAAATACTGTTCTTCTAGTGTAGCCGTAGTTAGGCCACC
ACTTCAAGAACTCTGTAGCACCGCCTACATACCTCGCTCTGCTAATCCTGTTACCAGTGGCTGCTGCCAG
TGGCGATAAGTCGTGTCTTACCGGGTTGGACTCAAGACGATAGTTACCGGATAAGGCGCAGCGGTCGGGC
TGAACGGGGGGTTCGTGCACACAGCCCAGCTTGGAGCGAACGACCTACACCGAACTGAGATACCTACAGC
GTGAGCTATGAGAAAGCGCCACGCTTCCCGAAGGGAGAAAGGCGGACAGGTATCCGGTAAGCGGCAGGGT
CGGAACAGGAGAGCGCACGAGGGAGCTTCCAGGGGGAAACGCCTGGTATCTTTATAGTCCTGTCGGGTTT
CGCCACCTCTGACTTGAGCGTCGATTTTTGTGATGCTCGTCAGGGGGGCGGAGCCTATGGAAAAACGCCA
GCAACGCGGCCTTTTTACGGTTCCTGGCCTTTTGCTGGCCTTTTGCTCACATGTTCTTTCCTGCGTTATC
CCCTGATTCTGTGGATAACCGTAG
Features (pLannotate 1.2.2; 6 found; start..end, strand, type, name):
     11..133     +  CDS            Mxi1: transcriptional repressor domain from the mouse Max-interacting protein 1 (Schreiber-Agus et al., 1995)
    137..4240    +  CDS            cas9: CAS9_STRP1 - Also known as csn1 From Streptococcus pyogenes serotype M1.
   4269..4303    -  terminator     lambda t0 terminator: minimal transcription terminator from phage lambda (Scholtissek and Grosse, 1987)
   4377..5033    -  CDS            cat: CAT_ECOLX - Experimental evidence at protein level: Swiss-Prot protein existence level 1. This enzyme is an effector of chloramphenicol resistance in bacteria. From Escherichia coli. This protein is used as a marker in many commonly used cloning vectors, such as pACYC184.
   5034..5131    -  promoter       cat promoter: promoter of the E. coli cat gene encoding chloramphenicol acetyltransferase
   5215..5803    +  rep_origin     ori: high-copy-number ColE1/pMB1/pBR322/pUC origin of replication
