>Addgene plasmid #133598 | pMM729 | addgene full sequence | sequence record 267124 | Addgene NGS Result
GTTCCTGGCCTTTTGCTGGCCTTTTGCTCACATGTTCTTTCCTGCGTTATCCCCTGATTCTGTGGATAAC
CGTAGTCGGTCTCATATGGAACGTGTGAGAATGATTAATGTGCAAAGGCTGTTAGAAGCCGCAGAGTTTT
TAGAAAGAAGAGAAAGAGAATGCGAACACGGGTATGCCAGTTCTTTCCCTAGCATGCCCTCTCCCAGAGG
CTCCAAGCTTGGCGGCATGGACAAGAAGTATTCTATCGGACTGGCCATCGGGACTAATAGCGTCGGGTGG
GCCGTGATCACTGACGAGTACAAGGTGCCCTCTAAGAAGTTCAAGGTGCTCGGGAACACCGACCGGCATT
CCATCAAGAAAAATCTGATCGGAGCTCTCCTCTTTGATTCAGGGGAGACGGCTGAAGCAACCCGCCTCAA
GCGGACTGCTAGACGGCGGTACACCAGGAGGAAGAACCGGATTTGTTACCTTCAAGAGATATTCTCCAAC
GAAATGGCAAAGGTCGACGACAGCTTCTTCCATAGGCTGGAAGAATCATTCCTCGTGGAAGAGGATAAGA
AGCATGAACGGCATCCCATCTTCGGTAATATCGTCGACGAGGTGGCCTATCACGAGAAATACCCAACCAT
CTACCATCTTCGCAAAAAGCTGGTGGACTCAACCGACAAGGCAGACCTCCGGCTTATCTACCTGGCCCTG
GCCCACATAATCAAGTTCAGAGGCCACTTCCTGATCGAGGGCGACCTCAATCCTGACAATAGCGATGTGG
ATAAACTGTTCATCCAGCTGGTGCAGACTTACAACCAGCTCTTTGAAGAGAACCCCATCAATGCAAGCGG
AGTCGATGCCAAGGCCATTCTGTCAGCCCGGCTGTCAAAGAGCCGCAGACTTGAGAATCTTATCGCTCAG
CTGCCGGGTGAAAAGAAAAATGGACTGTTCGGGAACCTGATTGCTCTTTCACTTGGGCTGACTCCCAATT
TCAAGTCTAATTTCGACCTGGCAGAGGATGCCAAGCTGCAACTGTCCAAGGACACCTATGATGACGATCT
CGACAACCTCCTGGCCCAGATCGGTGACCAATACGCCGACCTTTTCCTTGCTGCTAAGAATCTTTCTGAC
GCCATCCTGCTGTCTGACATTATCCGCGTGAACACTGAAATCACCAAGGCCCCTCTTTCAGCTTCAATGA
TTAAGCGGTATGATGAGCACCACCAGGACCTGACCCTGCTTAAGGCACTCGTCCGGCAGCAGCTTCCGGA
GAAGTACAAGGAAATCTTCTTTGACCAGTCAAAGAATGGATACGCCGGCTACATCGACGGAGGTGCCTCC
CAAGAGGAATTTTATAAGTTTATCAAACCTATCCTTGAGAAGATGGACGGCACCGAAGAGCTCCTCGTGA
AACTGAATCGGGAGGATCTGCTGCGGAAGCAGCGCACTTTCGACAATGGGAGCATTCCCCACCAGATCCA
TCTTGGGGAGCTTCACGCCATCCTTCGGCGCCAAGAGGACTTCTACCCCTTTCTTAAGGACAACAGGGAG
AAGATTGAGAAAATTCTCACTTTCCGCATCCCCTACTACGTGGGACCCCTCGCCAGAGGAAATAGCCGGT
TTGCTTGGATGACCAGAAAGTCAGAAGAAACTATCACTCCCTGGAACTTCGAAGAGGTGGTGGACAAGGG
AGCCAGCGCTCAGTCATTCATCGAACGGATGACTAACTTCGATAAGAACCTCCCCAATGAGAAGGTCCTG
CCGAAACATTCCCTGCTCTACGAGTACTTTACCGTGTACAACGAGCTGACCAAGGTGAAATATGTCACCG
AAGGGATGAGGAAGCCCGCATTCCTGTCAGGCGAACAAAAGAAGGCAATTGTGGACCTTCTGTTCAAGAC
CAATAGAAAGGTGACCGTGAAGCAGCTGAAGGAGGACTATTTCAAGAAAATTGAATGCTTCGACTCTGTG
GAGATTAGCGGGGTCGAAGATCGGTTCAACGCAAGCCTGGGTACCTACCATGATCTGCTTAAGATCATCA
AGGACAAGGATTTTCTGGACAATGAGGAGAAAGAGGACATCCTTGAGGACATTGTCCTGACTCTCACTCT
GTTCGAGGACCGGGAAATGATCGAGGAGAGGCTTAAGACCTACGCCCATCTGTTCGACGATAAAGTGATG
AAGCAACTTAAACGGAGAAGATATACCGGATGGGGACGCCTTAGCCGCAAACTCATCAACGGAATCCGGG
ACAAACAGAGCGGAAAGACCATTCTTGATTTCCTTAAGAGCGACGGATTCGCTAATCGCAACTTCATGCA
ACTTATCCATGATGATTCCCTGACCTTTAAGGAGGACATCCAGAAGGCCCAAGTGTCTGGACAAGGTGAC
TCACTGCACGAGCATATCGCAAATCTGGCTGGTTCACCCGCTATTAAGAAGGGTATTCTCCAGACCGTGA
AAGTCGTGGACGAGCTGGTCAAGGTGATGGGTCGCCATAAACCAGAGAACATTGTCATCGAGATGGCCAG
GGAAAACCAGACTACCCAGAAGGGACAGAAGAACAGCAGGGAGCGGATGAAAAGAATTGAGGAAGGGATT
AAGGAGCTCGGGTCACAGATCCTTAAAGAGCACCCGGTGGAAAACACCCAGCTTCAGAATGAGAAGCTCT
ATCTGTACTACCTTCAAAATGGACGCGATATGTATGTGGACCAAGAGCTTGATATCAACAGGCTCTCAGA
CTACGACGTGGACGCCATCGTCCCTCAGAGCTTCCTCAAAGACGACTCAATTGACAATAAGGTGCTGACT
CGCTCAGACAAGAACCGGGGAAAGTCAGATAACGTGCCCTCAGAGGAAGTCGTGAAAAAGATGAAGAACT
ATTGGCGCCAGCTTCTGAACGCAAAGCTGATCACTCAGCGGAAGTTCGACAATCTCACTAAGGCTGAGAG
GGGCGGACTGAGCGAACTGGACAAAGCAGGATTCATTAAACGGCAACTTGTGGAGACTCGGCAGATTACT
AAACATGTAGCCCAAATCCTTGACTCACGCATGAATACCAAGTACGACGAAAACGACAAACTTATCCGCG
AGGTGAAGGTGATTACCCTGAAGTCCAAGCTGGTCAGCGATTTCAGAAAGGACTTTCAATTCTACAAAGT
GCGGGAGATCAATAACTATCATCATGCTCATGACGCATATCTGAATGCCGTGGTGGGAACCGCCCTGATC
AAGAAGTACCCAAAGCTGGAAAGCGAGTTCGTGTACGGAGACTACAAGGTCTACGACGTGCGCAAGATGA
TTGCCAAATCTGAGCAGGAGATCGGAAAGGCCACCGCAAAGTACTTCTTCTACAGCAACATCATGAATTT
CTTCAAGACCGAAATCACCCTTGCAAACGGTGAGATCCGGAAGAGGCCGCTCATCGAGACTAATGGGGAG
ACTGGCGAAATCGTGTGGGACAAGGGCAGAGATTTCGCTACCGTGCGCAAAGTGCTTTCTATGCCTCAAG
TGAACATCGTGAAGAAAACCGAGGTGCAAACCGGAGGCTTTTCTAAGGAATCAATCCTCCCCAAGCGCAA
CTCCGACAAGCTCATTGCAAGGAAGAAGGATTGGGACCCTAAGAAGTACGGCGGATTCGATTCACCAACT
GTGGCTTATTCTGTCCTGGTCGTGGCTAAGGTGGAAAAAGGAAAGTCTAAGAAGCTCAAGAGCGTGAAGG
AACTGCTGGGTATCACCATTATGGAGCGCAGCTCCTTCGAGAAGAACCCAATTGACTTTCTCGAAGCCAA
AGGTTACAAGGAAGTCAAGAAGGACCTTATCATCAAGCTCCCAAAGTATAGCCTGTTCGAACTGGAGAAT
GGGCGGAAGCGGATGCTCGCCTCCGCTGGCGAACTTCAGAAGGGTAATGAGCTGGCTCTCCCCTCCAAGT
ACGTGAATTTCCTCTACCTTGCAAGCCATTACGAGAAGCTGAAGGGGAGCCCCGAGGACAACGAGCAAAA
GCAACTGTTTGTGGAGCAGCATAAGCATTATCTGGACGAGATCATTGAGCAGATTTCCGAGTTTTCTAAA
CGCGTCATTCTCGCTGATGCCAACCTCGATAAAGTCCTTAGCGCATACAATAAGCACAGAGACAAACCAA
TTCGGGAGCAGGCTGAGAATATCATCCACCTGTTCACCCTCACCAATCTTGGTGCCCCTGCCGCATTCAA
GTACTTCGACACCACCATCGACCGGAAACGCTATACCTCCACCAAAGAAGTGCTGGACGCCACCCTCATC
CACCAGAGCATCACCGGACTTTACGAAACTCGGATTGACCTCTCACAGCTCGGAGGGGATGAGGGAGCTG
GATCCTGAGACCAGACCAATAAAAAACGCCCGGCGGCAACCGAGCGTTCTGAACAAATCCAGATGGAGTT
CTGAGGTCATTACTGGATCTATCAACAGGAGTCCAAGCGAGCTCGATATCAAATTACGCCCCGCCCTGCC
ACTCATCGCAGTACTGTTGTAATTCATTAAGCATTCTGCCGACATGGAAGCCATCACAAACGGCATGATG
AACCTGAATCGCCAGCGGCATCAGCACCTTGTCGCCTTGCGTATAATATTTGCCCATGGTGAAAACGGGG
GCGAAGAAGTTGTCCATATTGGCCACGTTTAAATCAAAACTGGTGAAACTCACCCAGGGATTGGCTGAAA
CGAAAAACATATTCTCAATAAACCCTTTAGGGAAATAGGCCAGGTTTTCACCGTAACACGCCACATCTTG
CGAATATATGTGTAGAAACTGCCGGAAATCGTCGTGGTATTCACTCCAGAGCGATGAAAACGTTTCAGTT
TGCTCATGGAAAACGGTGTAACAAGGGTGAACACTATCCCATATCACCAGCTCACCGTCTTTCATTGCCA
TACGAAATTCCGGATGAGCATTCATCAGGCGGGCAAGAATGTGAATAAAGGCCGGATAAAACTTGTGCTT
ATTTTTCTTTACGGTCTTTAAAAAGGCCGTAATATCCAGCTGAACGGTCTGGTTATAGGTACATTGAGCA
ACTGACTGAAATGCCTCAAAATGTTCTTTACGATGCCATTGGGATATATCAACGGTGGTATATCCAGTGA
TTTTTTTCTCCATTTTAGCTTCCTTAGCTCCTGAAAATCTCGATAACTCAAAAAATACGCCCGGTAGTGA
TCTTATTTCATTATGGTGAAAGTTGGAACCTCTTACGTGCCCGATCAATCATGACCAAAATCCCTTAACG
TGAGTTTTCGTTCCACTGAGCGTCAGACCCCGTAGAAAAGATCAAAGGATCTTCTTGAGATCCTTTTTTT
CTGCGCGTAATCTGCTGCTTGCAAACAAAAAAACCACCGCTACCAGCGGTGGTTTGTTTGCCGGATCAAG
AGCTACCAACTCTTTTTCCGAAGGTAACTGGCTTCAGCAGAGCGCAGATACCAAATACTGTTCTTCTAGT
GTAGCCGTAGTTAGGCCACCACTTCAAGAACTCTGTAGCACCGCCTACATACCTCGCTCTGCTAATCCTG
TTACCAGTGGCTGCTGCCAGTGGCGATAAGTCGTGTCTTACCGGGTTGGACTCAAGACGATAGTTACCGG
ATAAGGCGCAGCGGTCGGGCTGAACGGGGGGTTCGTGCACACAGCCCAGCTTGGAGCGAACGACCTACAC
CGAACTGAGATACCTACAGCGTGAGCTATGAGAAAGCGCCACGCTTCCCGAAGGGAGAAAGGCGGACAGG
TATCCGGTAAGCGGCAGGGTCGGAACAGGAGAGCGCACGAGGGAGCTTCCAGGGGGAAACGCCTGGTATC
TTTATAGTCCTGTCGGGTTTCGCCACCTCTGACTTGAGCGTCGATTTTTGTGATGCTCGTCAGGGGGGCG
GAGCCTATGGAAAAACGCCAGCAACGCGGCCTTTTTACG
Features (pLannotate 1.2.2; 7 found; start..end, strand, type, name):
     22..74      +  rep_origin     RSF ori (fragment): Plasmids containing the RSF 1030 origin of replication can be propagated in E. coli cells that contain additional plasmids with compatible origins.
     86..208     +  CDS            Mxi1: transcriptional repressor domain from the mouse Max-interacting protein 1 (Schreiber-Agus et al., 1995)
    227..4330    +  CDS            cas9: CAS9_STRP1 - Also known as csn1 From Streptococcus pyogenes serotype M1.
   4359..4393    -  terminator     lambda t0 terminator: minimal transcription terminator from phage lambda (Scholtissek and Grosse, 1987)
   4467..5123    -  CDS            cat: CAT_ECOLX - Experimental evidence at protein level: Swiss-Prot protein existence level 1. This enzyme is an effector of chloramphenicol resistance in bacteria. From Escherichia coli. This protein is used as a marker in many commonly used cloning vectors, such as pACYC184.
   5124..5221    -  promoter       cat promoter: promoter of the E. coli cat gene encoding chloramphenicol acetyltransferase
   5305..5893    +  rep_origin     ori: high-copy-number ColE1/pMB1/pBR322/pUC origin of replication
