[The description below was written by a language model from this plasmid's Addgene catalogue record and pLannotate feature annotations shown in this document.]
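Description:
pMM729 is a synthetic-biology "part plasmid" built in the pYTK001 entry backbone, the kind of storage vector used in modular yeast toolkit cloning to hold a single standardized element for later hierarchical assembly. It carries a Type 3 (coding sequence) part and is not itself an expression construct: the feature tables show no yeast promoter, terminator, yeast origin or yeast selection marker around the insert, so these must be supplied by other parts when a full transcription unit is assembled. The plasmid is maintained in E. coli through a high-copy ColE1/pUC-type origin and selected with chloramphenicol by a cat gene driven by its native promoter, with a lambda t0 terminator lying between the resistance cassette and the insert.

The payload is Mxi1-dCas9, a fusion in which the short transcriptional repressor domain of mouse Max-interacting protein 1 sits at the N-terminus of the Streptococcus pyogenes Cas9 reading frame. The annotation simply labels this as cas9; the catalytically dead status comes from the construct name and stated purpose. Guided to a promoter by a guide RNA, such a fusion binds DNA without cutting and represses transcription, with Mxi1 strengthening the silencing effect in yeast. The catalogue lists S. cerevisiae as the insert species, which reflects the intended host rather than the origin of the annotated domains. The associated work concerns optogenetic repressors in yeast based on light-controlled nuclear localization.

The sequenced and depositor records differ slightly in length (5,919 versus 5,904 nt) and in the spacing between Mxi1 and Cas9. The sequenced version also shows a short hit to an RSF origin fragment, too small to be a functional origin. The cloning sites are not recorded.
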