Addgene plasmid #133598: pMM729
Purpose: Part Plasmid for Mxi1-dCas9, Part 3(coding sequence)
Depositing lab: Megan McClean. Depositing organization: University of Wisconsin, Madison. Publication: Optogenetic Repressors of Gene Expression in Yeasts Using Light-Controlled Nuclear Localization. Geller SH, Antwi EB, Di Ventura B, McClean MN. Cell Mol Bioeng. 2019 Sep 24;12(5):511-528. doi: 10.1007/s12195-019-00598-9. eCollection 2019 Oct. PubMed 31719930.
Backbone
  Vector backbone: pYTK001
  Vector type: Synthetic Biology
Growth in bacteria
  Bacterial resistance: Chloramphenicol, 25 μg/mL
  Growth temperature: 37°C
  Growth strain: DH5alpha
  Copy number: High Copy
Gene/Insert
  Gene/Insert name: Mxi1-dCas9
  Species: S. cerevisiae (budding yeast)
  Cloning method: Restriction Enzyme; 5′ cloning site Unknown (unknown if destroyed); 3′ cloning site Unknown (unknown if destroyed)
Terms and licenses: Academic/Nonprofit Terms; Industry Terms: Not Available to Industry
How to cite: pMM729 was a gift from Megan McClean (Addgene plasmid # 133598 ; http://n2t.net/addgene:133598 ; RRID:Addgene_133598)
